Addgene plasmid #66416: KISSPEPTIN-R-Tango
Purpose: Expression of G protein-coupled receptors for PRESTO-Tango: parallel receptorome expression and screening via transcriptional output, with transcriptional activation following arrestin translocation
Depositing lab: Bryan Roth. Depositing organization: University of North Carolina at Chapel Hill. Publication: PRESTO-Tango as an open-source resource for interrogation of the druggable human GPCRome. Kroeze WK, Sassano MF, Huang XP, Lansu K, McCorvy JD, Giguere PM, Sciaky N, Roth BL. Nat Struct Mol Biol. 2015 May;22(5):362-9. doi: 10.1038/nsmb.3014. Epub 2015 Apr 20. PubMed 25895059.
Backbone
  Vector backbone: empty Tango
  Backbone size w/o insert (bp): 6632
  Vector type: Mammalian Expression
  Selectable markers: Neomycin (select with G418)
Growth in bacteria
  Bacterial resistance: Ampicillin, 100 μg/mL
  Growth temperature: 37°C
  Growth strain: DH5alpha
  Copy number: High Copy
Gene/Insert
  Gene/Insert name: KISSPEPTIN-R (alt name: GPR54)
  Species: H. sapiens (human)
  Insert size (bp): 1194
  Entrez Gene: KISS1R (a.k.a. AXOR12, CPPB1, GPR54, HH8, HOT7T175, KISS-1R)
  Promoter: CMV
  Tag / fusion protein: FLAG (N terminal on backbone)
  Cloning method: Restriction Enzyme; 5′ cloning site NotI (not destroyed); 3′ cloning site XhoI (unknown if destroyed)
  Sequencing primers: 5′ CMV-F; 3′ Tet-R
Terms and licenses: Academic/Nonprofit Terms; Industry Terms: Not Available to Industry
Depositor comments: Please note: Most of the PRESTO-Tango vectors do not contain the XhoI cut site downstream of the tTA sequence and instead carry an XbaI site. If you need to perform an XhoI digest we recommend sequencing with a forward primer at the C-terminus of tTA to determine which of the two sites is present. Suggested primer: 5-gagctccacttagacggcgagg-3. Original backbone was pcDNA3.1(+). These plasmids were generated as part of the Illuminating the Druggable Genome (IDG) program sponsored by the NIH Common Fund. The goal of this program is to identify, gather, and distribute information and resources for proteins that currently are not well-studied yet belong to commonly drug-targeted protein families: protein kinases, non-olfactory G-protein coupled receptors (GPCRs), and ion channels. The IDG program is designed to develop fundamental research tools for understudied proteins, elucidate their function, and disseminate the IDG-related resources and data to the greater scientific community.
How to cite: KISSPEPTIN-R-Tango was a gift from Bryan Roth (Addgene plasmid # 66416 ; http://n2t.net/addgene:66416 ; RRID:Addgene_66416)
