[The description below was written by a language model from this plasmid's Addgene catalogue record.]
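Description:
KISSPEPTIN-R-Tango is a mammalian expression plasmid from the PRESTO-Tango collection, a resource for screening G protein-coupled receptors in parallel through a transcriptional readout of arrestin recruitment. It is built on the "empty Tango" backbone, which the record says derives from pcDNA3.1(+). The plasmid is maintained at high copy in E. coli under ampicillin selection, and a neomycin resistance marker allows G418 selection of transfected mammalian cells.

The insert is the human kisspeptin receptor (KISS1R, also known as GPR54), about 1.2 kb, placed under the CMV promoter with an N-terminal FLAG tag supplied by the backbone, which is useful for detecting the expressed receptor. The depositor's comments indicate that a tTA (tetracycline transactivator) sequence lies downstream of the receptor, consistent with the Tango design. In that design, a receptor is fused at its C terminus to a releasable transcription factor. Agonist-driven arrestin translocation to the receptor leads to release of tTA, which then activates a reporter gene. The record does not itemise the linker, protease cleavage site or other elements between the receptor and tTA, and no feature table is provided to confirm them. The receptor was cloned by restriction digestion with NotI at the 5′ end. The 3′ site is nominally XhoI, but the depositor notes that most vectors in the series carry XbaI instead downstream of tTA, so the site present should be checked by sequencing.

The construct is intended for arrestin-recruitment assays of kisspeptin receptor activation and ligand screening. It was generated under the Illuminating the Druggable Genome program, which develops tools for understudied members of drug-targeted protein families.
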