>Addgene plasmid #66416 | KISSPEPTIN-R-Tango | depositor partial sequence | sequence record 113445 | empty Tango
GACGGATCGGGAGATCTCCCGATCCCCTATGGTGCACTCTCAGTACAATCTGCTCTGATGCCGCATAGTT
AAGCCAGTATCTGCTCCCTGCTTGTGTGTTGGAGGTCGCTGAGTAGTGCGCGAGCAAAATTTAAGCTACA
ACAAGGCAAGGCTTGACCGACAATTGCATGAAGAATCTGCTTAGGGTTAGGCGTTTTGCGCTGCTTCGCG
ATGTACGGGCCAGATATACGCGTTGACATTGATTATTGACTAGTTATTAATAGTAATCAATTACGGGGTC
ATTAGTTCATAGCCCATATATGGAGTTCCGCGTTACATAACTTACGGTAAATGGCCCGCCTGGCTGACCG
CCCAACGACCCCCGCCCATTGACGTCAATAATGACGTATGTTCCCATAGTAACGCCAATAGGGACTTTCC
ATTGACGTCAATGGGTGGAGTATTTACGGTAAACTGCCCACTTGGCAGTACATCAAGTGTATCATATGCC
AAGTACGCCCCCTATTGACGTCAATGACGGTAAATGGCCCGCCTGGCATTATGCCCAGTACATGACCTTA
TGGGACTTTCCTACTTGGCAGTACATCTACGTATTAGTCATCGCTATTACCATGGTGATGCGGTTTTGGC
AGTACATCAATGGGCGTGGATAGCGGTTTGACTCACGGGGATTTCCAAGTCTCCACCCCATTGACGTCAA
TGGGAGTTTGTTTTGGCACCAAAATCAACGGGACTTTCCAAAATGTCGTAACAACTCCGCCCCATTGACG
CAAATGGGCGGTAGGCGTGTACGGTGGGAGGTCTATATAAGCAGAGCTCTCTGGCTAACTAGAGAACCCA
CTGCTTACTGGCTTATCGAAATTAATACGACTCACTATAGGGAGACCCAAGCTGGCTAGCGTTTAAACTT
AAGCTTGGTACCGAGCTCGGATCCACTAGTCCAGTGTGGTGGAATTCTGCAGATATCCAGCACAGTGGCG
GCCGCGCCACCATGAAGACGATCATCGCCCTGAGCTACATCTTCTGCCTGGTATTCGCCGACTACAAGGA
CGATGATGACGCCAGCATCGATACCGGTGGACGCACCCCACCCAGCCTGGGTCCCCAAGATGAGTCCTGC
ACCACCGCCAGCTCCTCCCTGGCCAAGGACACTTCATCGACCGGTGAGAACCTGTACTTCCAGCTAAGAT
TAGATAAAAGTAAAGTGATTAACAGCGCATTAGAGCTGCTTAATGAGGTCGGAATCGAAGGTTTAACAAC
CCGTAAACTCGCCCAGAAGCTAGGTGTAGAGCAGCCTACATTGTATTGGCATGTAAAAAATAAGCGGGCT
TTGCTCGACGCCTTAGCCATTGAGATGTTAGATAGGCACCATACTCACTTTTGCCCTTTAGAAGGGGAAA
GCTGGCAAGATTTTTTACGTAATAACGCTAAAAGTTTTAGATGTGCTTTACTAAGTCATCGCGATGGAGC
AAAAGTACATTTAGGTACACGGCCTACAGAAAAACAGTATGAAACTCTCGAAAATCAATTAGCCTTTTTA
TGCCAACAAGGTTTTTCACTAGAGAATGCATTATATGCACTCAGCGCTGTGGGGCATTTTACTTTAGGTT
GCGTATTGGAAGATCAAGAGCATCAAGTCGCTAAAGAAGAAAGGGAAACACCTACTACTGATAGTATGCC
GCCATTATTACGACAAGCTATCGAATTATTTGATCACCAAGGTGCAGAGCCAGCCTTCTTATTCGGCCTT
GAATTGATCATATGCGGATTAGAAAAACAACTTAAATGTGAAAGTGGGTCCGCGTACAGCCGCGCGCGTA
CGAAAAACAATTACGGGTCTACCATCGAGGGCCTGCTCGATCTCCCGGACGACGACGCCCCCGAAGAGGC
GGGGCTGGCGGCTCCGCGCCTGTCCTTTCTCCCCGCGGGACACACGCGCAGACTGTCGACGGCCCCCCCG
ACCGATGTCAGCCTGGGGGACGAGCTCCACTTAGACGGCGAGGACGTGGCGATGGCGCATGCCGACGCGC
TAGACGATTTCGATCTGGACATGTTGGGGGACGGGGATTCCCCGGGTCCGGGATTTACCCCCCACGACTC
CGCCCCCTACGGCGCTCTGGATATGGCCGACTTCGAGTTTGAGCAGATGTTTACCGATGCCCTTGGAATT
GACGAGTACGGTGGGTAGCTCGAGTCTAGAGGGCCCGTTTAAACCCGCTGATCAGCCTCGACTGTGCCTT
CTAGTTGCCAGCCATCTGTTGTTTGCCCCTCCCCCGTGCCTTCCTTGACCCTGGAAGGTGCCACTCCCAC
TGTCCTTTCCTAATAAAATGAGGAAATTGCATCGCATTGTCTGAGTAGGTGTCATTCTATTCTGGGGGGT
GGGGTGGGGCAGGACAGCAAGGGGGAGGATTGGGAAGACAATAGCAGGCATGCTGGGGATGCGGTGGGCT
CTATGGCTTCTGAGGCGGAAAGAACCAGCTGGGGCTCTAGGGGGTATCCCC
[124 nt withheld, positions 2502-2625]
C
[91 nt withheld, positions 2627-2717]
A
[49 nt withheld, positions 2719-2767]
CCTTTGACGTTGGAGTCCACGTTCTTT
[37 nt withheld, positions 2795-2831]
ACCCTATCTCGGTCTATTCTTTTGATTTATAAGGGATTTTGCCGATTTCGGCCTATTGGTTAAAAAATGA
GCTGATTTAACAAAAATTTAACGCGAATTAATTCTGTGGAATGTGTGTCAGTTAGGGTGTGGAAAGTCCC
CAGGCTCCCCAGCAGGCAGAAGTATGCAAAGCATGCATCTCAATTAGTCAGCAACCAGGTGTGGAAAGTC
CCCAGGCTCCCCAGCAGGCAGAAGTATGCAAAGCATGCATCTCAATTAGTCAGCAACCATAGTCCCGCCC
CTAACTCCGCCCATCCCGCCCCTAACTCCGCCCAGTTCCGCCCATTCTCCGCCCCATGGCTGACTAATTT
TTTTTATTTATGCAGAGGCCGAGGCCGCCTCTGCCTCTGAGCTATTCCAGAAGTAGTGAGGAGGCTTTTT
TGGAGGCCTAGGCTTTTGCAAAAAGCTCCCGGGAGCTTGTATATCCATTTTCGGATCTGATCAAGAGACA
GGATGAGGATCGTTTCGCATGATTGAACAAGATGGATTGCACGCAGGTTCTCCGGCCGCTTGGGTGGAGA
GGCTATTCGGCTATGACTGGGCACAACAGACAATCGGCTGCTCTGATGCCGCCGTGTTCCGGCTGTCAGC
GCAGGGGCGCCCGGTTCTTTTTGTCAAGACCGACCTGTCCGGTGCCCTGAATGAACTGCAGGACGAGGCA
GCGCGGCTATCGTGGCTGGCCACGACGGGCGTTCCTTGCGCAGCTGTGCTCGACGTTGTCACTGAAGCGG
GAAGGGACTGGCTGCTATTGGGCGAAGTGCCGGGGCAGGATCTCCTGTCATCTCACCTTGCTCCTGCCGA
GAAAGTATCCATCATGGCTGATGCAATGCGGCGGCTGCATACGCTTGATCCGGCTACCTGCCCATTCGAC
CACCAAGCGAAACATCGCATCGAGCGAGCACGTACTCGGATGGAAGCCGGTCTTGTCGATCAGGATGATC
TGGACGAAGAGCATCAGGGGCTCGCGCCAGCCGAACTGTTCGCCAGGCTCAAGGCGCGCATGCCCGACGG
CGAGGATCTCGTCGTGACCCATGGCGATGCCTGCTTGCCGAATATCATGGTGGAAAATGGCCGCTTTTCT
GGATTCATCGACTGTGGCCGGCTGGGTGTGGCGGACCGCTATCAGGACATAGCGTTGGCTACCCGTGATA
TTGCTGAAGAGCTTGGCGGCGAATGGGCTGACCGCTTCCTCGTGCTTTACGGTATCGCCGCTCCCGATTC
GCAGCGCATCGCCTTCTATCGCCTTCTTGACGAGTTCTTCTGAGCGGGACTCTGGGGTTCGAAATGACCG
ACCAAGCGACGCCCAACCTGCCATCACGAGATTTCGATTCCACCGCCGCCTTCTATGAAAGGTTGGGCTT
CGGAATCGTTTTCCGGGACGCCGGCTGGATGATCCTCCAGCGCGGGGATCTCATGCTGGAGTTCTTCGCC
CACCCCAACTTGTTTATTGCAGCTTATAATGGTTACAAATAAAGCAATAGCATCACAAATTTCACAAATA
AAGCATTTTTTTCACTGCATTCTAGTTGTGGTTTGTCCAAACTCATCAATGTATCTTATCATGTCTGTAT
ACCGTCGACCTCTAGCTAGAGCTTGGCGTAATCATGGTCATAGCTGTTTCCTGTGTGAAATTGTTATCCG
CTCACAATTCCACACAACATACGAGCCGGAAGCATAAAGTGTAAAGCCTGGGGTGCCTAATGAGTGAGCT
AACTCACATTAATTGCGTTGCGCTCACTGCCCGCTTTCCAGTCGGGAAACCTGTCGTGCCAGCTGCATTA
ATGAATCGGCCAACGCGCGGGGAGAGGCGGTTTGCGTATTGGGCGCTCTTCCGCTTCCTCGCTCACTGAC
TCGCTGCGCTCGGTCGTTCGGCTGCGGCGAGCGGTATCAGCTCACTCAAAGGCGGTAATACGGTTATCCA
CAGAATCAGGGGATAACGCAGGAAAGAACATGTGAGCAAAAGGCCAGCAAAAGGCCAGGAACCGTAAAAA
GGCCGCGTTGCTGGCGTTTTTCCATAGGCTCCGCCCCCCTGACGAGCATCACAAAAATCGACGCTCAAGT
CAGAGGTGGCGAAACCCGACAGGACTATAAAGATACCAGGCGTTTCCCCCTGGAAGCTCCCTCGTGCGCT
CTCCTGTTCCGACCCTGCCGCTTACCGGATACCTGTCCGCCTTTCTCCCTTCGGGAAGCGTGGCGCTTTC
TCATAGCTCACGCTGTAGGTATCTCAGTTCGGTGTAGGTCGTTCGCTCCAAGCTGGGCTGTGTGCACGAA
CCCCCCGTTCAGCCCGACCGCTGCGCCTTATCCGGTAACTATCGTCTTGAGTCCAACCCGGTAAGACACG
ACTTATCGCCACTGGCAGCAGCCACTGGTAACAGGATTAGCAGAGCGAGGTATGTAGGCGGTGCTACAGA
GTTCTTGAAGTGGTGGCCTAACTACGGCTACACTAGAAGAACAGTATTTGGTATCTGCGCTCTGCTGAAG
CCAGTTACCTTCGGAAAAAGAGTTGGTAGCTCTTGATCCGGCAAACAAACCACCGCTGGTAGCGGTTTTT
TTGTTTGCAAGCAGCAGATTACGCGCAGAAAAAAAGGATCTCAAGAAGATCCTTTGATCTTTTCTACGGG
GTCTGACGCTCAGTGGAACGAAAACTCACGTTAAGGGATTTTGGTCATGAGATTATCAAAAAGGATCTTC
ACCTAGATCCTTTTAAATTAAAAATGAAGTTTTAAATCAATCTAAAGTATATATGAGTAAACTTGGTCTG
ACAGTTACCAATGCTTAATCAGTGAGGCACCTATCTCAGCGATCTGTCTATTTCGTTCATCCATAGTTGC
CTGACTCCCCGTCGTGTAGATAACTACGATACGGGAGGGCTTACCATCTGGCCCCAGTGCTGCAATGATA
CCGCGAGACCCACGCTCACCGGCTCCAGATTTATCAGCAATAAACCAGCCAGCCGGAAGGGCCGAGCGCA
GAAGTGGTCCTGCAACTTTATCCGCCTCCATCCAGTCTATTAATTGTTGCCGGGAAGCTAGAGTAAGTAG
TTCGCCAGTTAATAGTTTGCGCAACGTTGTTGCCATTGCTACAGGCATCGTGGTGTCACGCTCGTCGTTT
GGTATGGCTTCATTCAGCTCCGGTTCCCAACGATCAAGGCGAGTTACATGATCCCCCATGTTGTGCAAAA
AAGCGGTTAGCTCCTTCGGTCCTCCGATCGTTGTCAGAAGTAAGTTGGCCGCAGTGTTATCACTCATGGT
TATGGCAGCACTGCATAATTCTCTTACTGTCATGCCATCCGTAAGATGCTTTTCTGTGACTGGTGAGTAC
TCAACCAAGTCATTCTGAGAATAGTGTATGCGGCGACCGAGTTGCTCTTGCCCGGCGTCAATACGGGATA
ATACCGCGCCACATAGCAGAACTTTAAAAGTGCTCATCATTGGAAAACGTTCTTCGGGGCGAAAACTCTC
AAGGATCTTACCGCTGTTGAGATCCAGTTCGATGTAACCCACTCGTGCACCCAACTGATCTTCAGCATCT
TTTACTTTCACCAGCGTTTCTGGGTGAGCAAAAACAGGAAGGCAAAATGCCGCAAAAAAGGGAATAAGGG
CGACACGGAAATGTTGAATACTCATACTCTTCCTTTTTCAATATTATTGAAGCATTTATCAGGGTTATTG
TCTCATGAGCGGATACATATTTGAATGTATTTAGAAAAATAAACAAATAGGGGTTCCGCGCACATTTCCC
CGAAAAGTGCCACCTGACGTC
