>Addgene plasmid #66416 | KISSPEPTIN-R-Tango | depositor partial sequence | sequence record 113446 | KISSPEPTIN-R
ATGCACACGGTCGCAACATCAGGTCCCAACGCCAGTTGGGGAGCTCCCGCTAATGCCAGTGGGTGTCCAG
GCTGCGGAGCCAATGCCAGCGATGGGCCAGTTCCAAGTCCCCGGGCGGTAGACGCCTGGCTTGTACCCTT
GTTTTTCGCTGCTTTGATGCTCCTCGGACTCGTGGGAAATTCTCTCGTGATCTATGTCATTTGTCGACAT
AAGCCAATGAGGACCGTGACTAATTTCTATATTGCTAACCTCGCCGCCACGGATGTGACATTCCTCCTGT
GTTGTGTGCCATTTACAGCCCTGTTGTACCCTCTGCCCGGTTGGGTGCTTGGGGACTTCATGTGCAAATT
TGTGAACTACATCCAGCAGGTCTCCGTGCAAGCAACATGTGCCACATTGACCGCAATGAGCGTGGATAGG
TGGTACGTGACAGTCTTCCCGCTTCGAGCACTGCACAGGCGGACACCTAGGCTGGCCCTCGCGGTCTCTC
TGTCAATATGGGTGGGAAGCGCCGCCGTGTCTGCTCCCGTGCTCGCTCTTCATAGGCTGTCCCCAGGCCC
CAGAGCTTATTGCAGCGAAGCCTTCCCATCTCGCGCCCTGGAGAGGGCCTTCGCTCTCTATAACCTGCTT
GCATTGTACCTGCTCCCACTCCTGGCCACGTGTGCTTGTTACGCCGCCATGCTCAGACACCTCGGGAGGG
TCGCAGTCAGGCCAGCTCCTGCCGATTCCGCTCTTCAGGGACAGGTCTTGGCCGAGCGGGCTGGCGCGGT
CCGGGCGAAAGTCTCTAGGCTGGTCGCTGCAGTTGTGCTCCTTTTCGCGGCATGCTGGGGTCCCATACAG
CTCTTTTTGGTGCTGCAAGCCCTGGGTCCGGCCGGCAGCTGGCATCCCAGGAGCTACGCCGCATACGCCT
TGAAAACATGGGCCCACTGTATGTCTTACAGCAACAGTGCTTTGAACCCACTCCTTTATGCCTTTCTGGG
GTCACATTTCCGCCAAGCTTTTAGAAGAGTATGCCCTTGCGCTCCCAGGCGACCCAGACGGCCTCGGAGA
CCAGGACCAAGTGACCCTGCCGCCCCTCATGCGGAACTCCTGAGGTTGGGCAGTCATCCGGCACCCGCCA
GGGCGCAGAAACCAGGATCATCAGGGCTCGCTGCTAGAGGTCTTTGCGTGCTGGGAGAGGACAATGCTCC
TCTG
