>Addgene plasmid #66416 | KISSPEPTIN-R-Tango | addgene partial sequence | sequence record 120050 | CMV-F 5'-CGCAAATGGGCGGTAGGCGTG-3'
GCTCTCTGGCTACTAGAGAACCCACTGCTTACTGGCTTATCGAAATTAATACGACTCACTATAGGGAGAC
CCAAGCTGGCTAGCGTTTAAACTTAAGCTTGGTACCGAGCTCGGATCCACTAGTCCAGTGTGGTGGAATT
CTGCAGATATCCAGCACAGTGGCGGCCGCGCCACCATGAAGACGATCATCGCCCTGAGCTACATCTTCTG
CCTGGTATTCGCCGACTACAAGGACGATGATGACGCCAGCATCGATATGCACACGGTCGCAACATCAGGT
CCCAACGCCAGTTGGGGAGCTCCCGCTAATGCCAGTGGGTGTCCAGGCTGCGGAGCCAATGCCAGCGATG
GGCCAGTTCCAAGTCCCCGGGCGGTAGACGCCTGGCTTGTACCCTTGTTTTTCGCTGCTTTGATGCTCCT
CGGACTCGTGGGAAATTCTCTCGTGATCTATGTCATTTGTCGACATAAGCCAATGAGGACCGTGACTAAT
TTCTATATTGCTAACCTCGCCGCCACGGATGTGACATTCCTCCTGTGTTGTGTGCCATTTACAGCCCTGT
TGTACCCTCTGCCCGGTTGGGTGCTTGGGGACTTCATGTGCAAATTTGTGAACTACATCCAGCAGGTCTC
CGTGCAAGCAACATGTGCCACATTGACCGCAATGAGCGTGGATAGGTGGTACGTGACAGTCTTCCCGCTT
CGAGCACTGCACAGGCGGACACCTAGGCTGGCCCTCGCGGTCTCTCTGTCAATATGGGTGGGAAGCGCCG
CCGTGTCTGCTCCCGTGCTCGCTCTTCATAGGCTGTCCCCAGGCCCCAGAGCTTATTGCAGCGAAGCCTT
CCCATCTCGCGCCCTGGAGAGGGCCTTCGCTCTCTATAACCTGCTTGCATTGTACCTGCTCCCACTCCTG
GCCACGTGTGCTTGTTACGCCGCCATGCTCAGACACCTCGGGAGGGTCGCAGTCAGGCCAGCTCCTGCCG
ATTCCGCTCTTCAGGGACAGGTCTTGGCC
