>Addgene plasmid #66416 | KISSPEPTIN-R-Tango | addgene partial sequence | sequence record 120052 | Tet-R 5'-GGCGAGTTTACGGGTTGTTA-3'
GCTCTAATGCGCTGTTAATCACTTTACTTTTATCTAATCTTAGCTGGAAGTACAGGTTCTCACCGGTCGA
TGAAGTGTCCTTGGCCAGGGAGGAGCTGGCGGTGGTGCAGGACTCATCTTGGGGACCCAGGCTGGGTGGG
GTGCGTCCACCGGTATCGATCAGAGGAGCATTGTCCTCTCCCAGCACGCAAAGACCTCTAGCAGCGAGCC
CTGATGATCCTGGTTTCTGCGCCCTGGCGGGTGCCGGATGACTGCCCAACCTCAGGAGTTCCGCATGAGG
GGCGGCAGGGTCACTTGGTCCTGGTCTCCGAGGCCGTCTGGGTCGCCTGGGAGCGCAAGGGCATACTCTT
CTAAAAGCTTGGCGGAAATGTGACCCCAGAAAGGCATAAAGGAGTGGGTTCAAAGCACTGTTGCTGTAAG
ACATACAGTGGGCCCATGTTTTCAAGGCGTATGCGGCGTAGCTCCTGGGATGCCAGCTGCCGGCCGGACC
CAGGGCTTGCAGCACCAAAAAGAGCTGTATGGGACCCCAGCATGCCGCGAAAAGGAGCACAACTGCAGCG
ACCAGCCTAGAGACTTTCGCCCGGACCGCGCCAGCCCGCTCGGCCAAGACCTGTCCCTGAAGAGCGGAAT
CGGCAGGAGCTGGCCTGACTGCGACCCTCCCGAGGTGTCTGAGCATGGCGGCGTAACAAGCACACGTGGC
CAGGAGTGGGAGCAGGTACAATGCAAGCAGGTTATAGAGAGCGAAGGCCCTCTCCAGGGCGCGAGATGGG
AAGGCTTCGCTGCAATAAGCTCTGGGGCCTGGGGACAGCCTATGAAGAGCGAGCACGGGAGCAGACACGG
CGGCGCTTCCCACCCATATTGACAGAGAGACCGCGAGGGCCAGCCTAGGTGTCCGCCTGTGCAGTGCTCG
AAGCGGGAAGACTGTCACGTACCACCTATCCACGCTCATTGCGGTCAATGTGGCACATGTTGCTTGCACG
GAGACCTGCTGGATGTAGTTCACAAATTTGCACATGAAGTCCCCAAGCACCC
